>Addgene plasmid #82955 | pDONR223_POLR2I_WT_V5 | addgene full sequence | sequence record 162644 | Addgene NGS Result
GGCAGTTCCCTACTCTCGCGTTAACGCTAGCATGGATGTTTTCCCAGTCACGACGTTGTAAAACGACGGC
CAGTCTTAAGCTCGGGCCCCAAATAATGATTTTATTTTGACTGATAGTGACCTGTTCGTTGCAACAAATT
GATGAGCAATGCTTTTTTATAATGCCAACTTTGTACAAAAAAGTTGGC
[375 nt withheld, positions 189-563]
TGCCCAACTTTCTTGTACAAAGTTGGCATTATAAGAAAGCATTGCTTATCAATTTGTTGCAACGAACAGG
TCACTATCAGTCAAAATAAAATCATTATTTGCCATCCAGCTGATATCCCCTATAGTGAGTCGTATTACAT
GGTCATAGCTGTTTCCTGGCAGCTCTGGCCCGTGTCTCAAAATCTCTGATGTTACATTGCACAAGATAAA
AATATATCATCATGCCTCCTCTAGACCAGCCAGGACAGAAATGCCTCGACTTCGCTGCTACCCAAGGTTG
CCGGGTGACGCACACCGTGGAAACGGATGAAGGCACGAACCCAGTGGACATAAGCCTGTTCGGTTCGTAA
GCTGTAATGCAAGTAGCGTATGCGCTCACGCAACTGGTCCAGAACCTTGACCGAACGCAGCGGTGGTAAC
GGCGCAGTGGCGGTTTTCATGGCTTGTTATGACTGTTTTTTTGGGGTACAGTCTATGCCTCGGGCATCCA
AGCAGCAAGCGCGTTACGCCGTGGGTCGATGTTTGATGTTATGGAGCAGCAACGATGTTACGCAGCAGGG
CAGTCGCCCTAAAACAAAGTTAAACATTATGAGGGAAGCGGTGATCGCCGAAGTATCGACTCAACTATCA
GAGGTAGTTGGCGTCATCGAGCGCCATCTCGAACCGACGTTGCTGGCCGTACATTTGTACGGCTCCGCAG
TGGATGGCGGCCTGAAGCCACACAGTGATATTGATTTGCTGGTTACGGTGACCGTAAGGCTTGATGAAAC
AACGCGGCGAGCTTTGATCAACGACCTTTTGGAAACTTCGGCTTCCCCTGGAGAGAGCGAGATTCTCCGC
GCTGTAGAAGTCACCATTGTTGTGCACGACGACATCATTCCGTGGCGTTATCCAGCTAAGCGCGAACTGC
AATTTGGAGAATGGCAGCGCAATGACATTCTTGCAGGTATCTTCGAGCCAGCCACGATCGACATTGATCT
GGCTATCTTGCTGACAAAAGCAAGAGAACATAGCGTTGCCTTGGTAGGTCCAGCGGCGGAGGAACTCTTT
GATCCGGTTCCTGAACAGGATCTATTTGAGGCGCTAAATGAAACCTTAACGCTATGGAACTCGCCGCCCG
ACTGGGCTGGCGATGAGCGAAATGTAGTGCTTACGTTGTCCCGCATTTGGTACAGCGCAGTAACCGGCAA
AATCGCGCCGAAGGATGTCGCTGCCGACTGGGCAATGGAGCGCCTGCCGGCCCAGTATCAGCCCGTCATA
CTTGAAGCTAGACAGGCTTATCTTGGACAAGAAGAAGATCGCTTGGCCTCGCGCGCAGATCAGTTGGAAG
AATTTGTCCACTACGTGAAAGGCGAGATCACCAAGGTAGTCGGCAAATAACCCTCGAGCCACCCATGACC
AAAATCCCTTAACGTGAGTTACGCGTCGTTCCACTGAGCGTCAGACCCCGTAGAAAAGATCAAAGGATCT
TCTTGAGATCCTTTTTTTCTGCGCGTAATCTGCTGCTTGCAAACAAAAAAACCACCGCTACCAGCGGTGG
TTTGTTTGCCGGATCAAGAGCTACCAACTCTTTTTCCGAAGGTAACTGGCTTCAGCAGAGCGCAGATACC
AAATACTGTTCTTCTAGTGTAGCCGTAGTTAGGCCACCACTTCAAGAACTCTGTAGCACCGCCTACATAC
CTCGCTCTGCTAATCCTGTTACCAGTGGCTGCTGCCAGTGGCGATAAGTCGTGTCTTACCGGGTTGGACT
CAAGACGATAGTTACCGGATAAGGCGCAGCGGTCGGGCTGAACGGGGGGTTCGTGCACACAGCCCAGCTT
GGAGCGAACGACCTACACCGAACTGAGATACCTACAGCGTGAGCTATGAGAAAGCGCCACGCTTCCCGAA
GGGAGAAAGGCGGACAGGTATCCGGTAAGCGGCAGGGTCGGAACAGGAGAGCGCACGAGGGAGCTTCCAG
GGGGAAACGCCTGGTATCTTTATAGTCCTGTCGGGTTTCGCCACCTCTGACTTGAGCGTCGATTTTTGTG
ATGCTCGTCAGGGGGGCGGAGCCTATGGAAAAACGCCAGCAACGCGGCCTTTTTACGGTTCCTGGCCTTT
TGCTGGCCTTTTGCTCACATGTTCTTTCCTGCGTTATCCCCTGATTCTGTGGATAACCGTATTACCGCCT
TTGAGTGAGCTGATACCGCTCGCCGCAGCCGAACGACCGAGCGCAGCGAGTCAGTGAGCGAGGAAGCGGA
AGAGCGCCCAATACGCAAACCGCCTCTCCCCGCGCGTTGGCCGATTCATTAATGCAGCTGGCACGACAGG
TTTCCCGACTGGAAAGCGGGCAGTGAGCGCAACGCAATTAATACGCGTACCGCTAGCCAGGAAGAGTTTG
TAGAAACGCAAAAAGGCCATCCGTCAGGATGGCCTTCTGCTTAGTTTGATGCCTGGCAGTTTATGGCGGG
CGTCCTGCCCGCCACCCTCCGGGCCGTTGCTTCACAACGTTCAAATCCGCTCCCGGCGGATTTGTCCTAC
TCAGGAGAGCGTTCACCGACAAACAACAGATAAAACGAAAGGCCCAGTCTTCCGACTGAGCCTTTCGTTT
TATTTGATGCCT
Features (pLannotate 1.2.2; 12 found; start..end, strand, type, name):
     38..74      -  CDS            lacZα (fragment): LacZα fragment of β-galactosidase; lacZ fragment
     91..186     +  protein_bind   attL3: mutant version of attL; recombination site for the Gateway® LR reaction LR Clonase™
    189..563     +  CDS            POLR2I (sequence withheld): RPB9_HUMAN - Experimental evidence at protein level: Swiss-Prot protein existence level 1. DNA-dependent RNA polymerase catalyzes the transcription of DNA into RNA using the four ribonucleoside triphosphates as substrates. Component of RNA polymerase II which synthesizes mRNA precursors and many functional non-coding RNAs. Pol II is the central component of the basal RNA polymerase II transcription machinery. It is composed of mobile elements that move relative to each other. RPB9 is part of the upper jaw surrounding the central large cleft and thought to grab the incoming DNA template (By sim
    566..664     -  protein_bind   attL2: mutant version of attL; recombination site for the Gateway® LR reaction LR Clonase™
    682..700     -  promoter       T7 promoter: promoter for bacteriophage T7 RNA polymerase
    890..913     +  promoter       Pc promoter (fragment): intI1 (promoter lies within the coding sequence); class 1 integron promoter
   1089..1145    +  CDS            GmR (fragment): gentamycin acetyltransferase; aacC1; confers resistance to gentamycin
   1152..1943    +  CDS            SmR: aminoglycoside adenylyltransferase (Murphy, 1985); aadA; confers resistance to spectinomycin and streptomycin
   2036..2624    +  rep_origin     ori: high-copy-number ColE1/pMB1/pBR322/pUC origin of replication
   2807..2899    +  CDS            lacI (fragment): lac repressor; lacI; The lac repressor binds to the lac operator to inhibit transcription in E. coli. This inhibition can be relieved by adding lactose or isopropyl-β-D-thiogalactopyranoside (IPTG).
   2954..2981    -  terminator     rrnB T2 terminator: transcription terminator T2 from the E. coli rrnB gene
   3113..3156    +  terminator     rrnB T1 terminator: Escherichia coli rrnB; transcription terminator T1 from the E. coli rrnB gene
