[The description below was written by a language model from this plasmid's Addgene catalogue record and pLannotate feature annotations shown in this document.]
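Description:
pDONR223_POLR2I_WT_V5 is a Gateway entry clone built on the Invitrogen pDONR223 backbone, carrying the wild-type human POLR2I open reading frame. POLR2I (also known as RPB9) encodes a small subunit of RNA polymerase II that forms part of the enzyme's upper jaw. The 3,165 nt plasmid is maintained in E. coli at high copy through a ColE1/pUC-type origin and is selected with spectinomycin via the aadA (SmR) aminoglycoside adenylyltransferase gene. That gene sits downstream of a class 1 integron Pc promoter fragment and a short gentamicin-resistance gene remnant. The table also lists rrnB T1 and T2 terminators, which typically insulate the cloning region from read-through transcription, along with small lacZα and lacI fragments that appear to be backbone remnants.

The POLR2I coding sequence is flanked by two attL recombination sites, annotated by the software as attL3 and attL2, which allow transfer into attR-containing destination vectors by an LR Clonase reaction. There is no promoter driving the insert in this plasmid, so it serves as a shuttle rather than an expression construct; the only nearby promoter is a T7 promoter outside the attL-flanked cassette. The ORF is in the "open" configuration, with no stop codon after the insert, so it can be fused in frame to a C-terminal tag supplied by the destination vector. The "V5" in the name may refer to such a tag, but no V5 feature is annotated in this sequence. The clone belongs to the Target Accelerator Plasmid Collection and is described as an overexpression control for gene expression analysis.
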