Addgene plasmid #82955: pDONR223_POLR2I_WT_V5
Purpose: Gateway Donor vector containing POLR2I, used as an over expression control for gene expression analysis. Part of the Target Accelerator Plasmid Collection.
Depositing lab: Jesse Boehm & Matthew Meyerson & David Root. Depositing organization: Broad Institute. Publication: High-throughput Phenotyping of Lung Cancer Somatic Mutations. Berger AH, Brooks AN, Wu X, Shrestha Y, Chouinard C, Piccioni F, Bagul M, Kamburov A, Imielinski M, Hogstrom L, Zhu C, Yang X, Pantel S, Sakai R, Watson J, Kaplan N, Campbell JD, Singh S, Root DE, Narayan R, Natoli T, Lahr DL, Tirosh I, Tamayo P, Getz G, Wong B, Doench J, Subramanian A, Golub TR, Meyerson M, Boehm JS. Cancer Cell. 2016 Aug 8;30(2):214-28. doi: 10.1016/j.ccell.2016.06.022. Epub 2016 Jul 28. PubMed 27478040.
Backbone
  Vector backbone: pDONR223
  Backbone manufacturer: Invitrogen
  Vector type: Gateway Entry vector
Growth in bacteria
  Bacterial resistance: Spectinomycin, 50 μg/mL
  Growth temperature: 37°C
  Growth strain: DH5alpha
  Copy number: High Copy
Gene/Insert
  Gene/Insert name: POLR2I
  Species: H. sapiens (human)
  GenBank ID: NM_006233
  Entrez Gene: POLR2I (a.k.a. RPB9, hRPB14.5)
  Promoter: None
  Cloning method: Gateway Cloning
  Sequencing primers: 5′ M13pUC-fwd; 3′ M13-Rev
Terms and licenses: Academic/Nonprofit Terms; Industry Terms: Not Available to Industry
Depositor comments: Open state: NO stop codon immediately follows insert
How to cite: pDONR223_POLR2I_WT_V5 was a gift from Jesse Boehm & Matthew Meyerson & David Root (Addgene plasmid # 82955 ; http://n2t.net/addgene:82955 ; RRID:Addgene_82955)
