>Addgene plasmid #82955 | pDONR223_POLR2I_WT_V5 | depositor partial sequence | sequence record 162645 | Insert sequence
[375 nt withheld, positions 1-375]
